>Addgene plasmid #220668 | AiP1840 - pAAV-AiE2450m-SYFP2-WPRE-BGHpA | addgene full sequence | sequence record 465214 | Addgene NGS Result
CCTGCAGGCAGCTGCGCGCTCGCTCGCTCACTGAGGCCGCCCGGGCGTCGGGCGACCTTTGGTCGCCCGG
CCTCAGTGAGCGAGCGAGCGCGCAGAGAGGGAGTGGCCAACTCCATCACTAGGGGTTCCTGCGGCCGCAC
GCGTTGTAAGAGTAATAATCGAAGTGATAGATGGCAGAGACACAAACAGACGACCGATCGGCCGGCCTAG
CTCTAGAGACTCTCACCTGTCTGTCCTGTTGGTTATCCGGACGGTTAGCCAGAGGATCCGGGGCCCCCGC
ACAGCTCCGGGACTCTGGAAGATAGTTCCGAGGGTGGGGACCTTCGAGAACCAGCCCACACTGAACTCCT
CCCTCCTTGTGGCAGCAGCAAGGTGGGACGGGCCAGGACGTCTGCTTAGCACCTCCTCCAGAAATGCAGC
ACTTGGGGGGCCCCCACCCTTTCGCGCGCTCCTTCCCACCGACCTCCCAGGGGTGCACCTCTCCAGCCTC
GGTCGCGCTTCCGAAACCTTTGGTGCCCCCTTTTCCTGGTCCCGACCCCCCACCTCACGCCCCCTGGTCT
GGACAGCATCTCCCCCTCGCCGCCCTCCGCCCACGCACCGCCTGACTCCGAGGGGTGCGAGCGCATTGGG
CTGCGCCCGCGTGGGGGCGCCGCGCCGCTACCGGTCGCCACCATGGTGAGCAAGGGCGAGGAGCTGTTCA
CCGGGGTGGTGCCCATCCTGGTCGAGCTGGACGGCGACGTAAACGGCCACAAGTTCAGCGTGTCCGGCGA
GGGCGAGGGCGATGCCACCTACGGCAAGCTGACCCTGAAGCTGATCTGCACCACCGGCAAGCTGCCCGTG
CCCTGGCCCACCCTCGTGACCACCCTGGGCTACGGCGTGCAGTGCTTCGCCCGCTACCCCGACCACATGA
AGCAGCACGACTTCTTCAAGTCCGCCATGCCCGAAGGCTACGTCCAGGAGCGCACCATCTTCTTCAAGGA
CGACGGCAACTACAAGACCCGCGCCGAGGTGAAGTTCGAGGGCGACACCCTGGTGAACCGCATCGAGCTG
AAGGGCATCGACTTCAAGGAGGACGGCAACATCCTGGGGCACAAGCTGGAGTACAACTACAACAGCCACA
ACGTCTATATCACCGCCGACAAGCAGAAGAACGGCATCAAGGCCAACTTCAAGATCCGCCACAACATCGA
GGACGGCGGCGTGCAGCTCGCCGACCACTACCAGCAGAACACCCCCATCGGCGACGGCCCCGTGCTGCTG
CCCGACAACCACTACCTGAGCTACCAGTCCAAGCTGAGCAAAGACCCCAACGAGAAGCGCGATCACATGG
TCCTGCTGGAGTTCGTGACCGCCGCCGGGATCACTCTCGGCATGGACGAGCTGTACAAGTAAGTCGACGG
CGCGCCGCGGCCGCGAATTCGATATCATAATCAACCTCTGGATTACAAAATTTGTGAAAGATTGACTGGT
ATTCTTAACTATGTTGCTCCTTTTACGCTATGTGGATACGCTGCTTTAATGCCTTTGTATCATGCTATTG
CTTCCCGTATGGCTTTCATTTTCTCCTCCTTGTATAAATCCTGGTTAGTTCTTGCCACGGCGGAACTCAT
CGCCGCCTGCCTTGCCCGCTGCTGGACAGGGGCTCGGCTGTTGGGCACTGACAATTCCGTGGCTCGAGAG
ATCTTCGACTGTGCCTTCTAGTTGCCAGCCATCTGTTGTTTGCCCCTCCCCCGTGCCTTCCTTGACCCTG
GAAGGTGCCACTCCCACTGTCCTTTCCTAATAAAATGAGGAAATTGCATCGCATTGTCTGAGTAGGTGTC
ATTCTATTCTGGGGGGTGGGGTGGGGCAGGACAGCAAGGGGGAGGATTGGGAAGACAATAGCAGGCATGA
GATCTCACGTGCGGACCGAGCGGCCGCAGGAACCCCTAGTGATGGAGTTGGCCACTCCCTCTCTGCGCGC
TCGCTCGCTCACTGAGGCCGGGCGACCAAAGGTCGCCCGACGCCCGGGCTTTGCCCGGGCGGCCTCAGTG
AGCGAGCGAGCGCGCAGCTGCCTGCAGGGGCGCCTGATGCGGTATTTTCTCCTTACGCATCTGTGCGGTA
TTTCACACCGCATA
[95 nt withheld, positions 2115-2209]
T
[46 nt withheld, positions 2211-2256]
C
[141 nt withheld, positions 2258-2398]
CCTTTGACGTTGGAGTCCACGTTCTTT
[37 nt withheld, positions 2426-2462]
ACTCTATCTCGGGCTATTCTTTTGATTTATAAGGGATTTTGCCGATTTCGGTCTATTGGTTAAAAAATGA
GCTGATTTAACAAAAATTTAACGCGAATTTTAACAAAATATTAACGTTTACAATTTTATGGTGCACTCTC
AGTACAATCTGCTCTGATGCCGCATAGTTAAGCCAGCCCCGACACCCGCCAACACCCGCTGACGCGCCCT
GACGGGCTTGTCTGCTCCCGGCATCCGCTTACAGACAAGCTGTGACCGTCTCCGGGAGCTGCATGTGTCA
GAGGTTTTCACCGTCATCACCGAAACGCGCGAGACGAAAGGGCCTCGTGATACGCCTATTTTTATAGGTT
AATGTCATGATAATAATGGTTTCTTAGACGTCAGGTGGCACTTTTCGGGGAAATGTGCGCGGAACCCCTA
TTTGTTTATTTTTCTAAATACATTCAAATATGTATCCGCTCATGAGACAATAACCCTGATAAATGCTTCA
ATAATATTGAAAAAGGAAGAGTATGAGTATTCAACATTTCCGTGTCGCCCTTATTCCCTTTTTTGCGGCA
TTTTGCCTTCCTGTTTTTGCTCACCCAGAAACGCTGGTGAAAGTAAAAGATGCTGAAGATCAGTTGGGTG
CACGAGTGGGTTACATCGAACTGGATCTCAACAGCGGTAAGATCCTTGAGAGTTTTCGCCCCGAAGAACG
TTTTCCAATGATGAGCACTTTTAAAGTTCTGCTATGTGGCGCGGTATTATCCCGTATTGACGCCGGGCAA
GAGCAACTCGGTCGCCGCATACACTATTCTCAGAATGACTTGGTTGAGTACTCACCAGTCACAGAAAAGC
ATCTTACGGATGGCATGACAGTAAGAGAATTATGCAGTGCTGCCATAACCATGAGTGATAACACTGCGGC
CAACTTACTTCTGACAACGATCGGAGGACCGAAGGAGCTAACCGCTTTTTTGCACAACATGGGGGATCAT
GTAACTCGCCTTGATCGTTGGGAACCGGAGCTGAATGAAGCCATACCAAACGACGAGCGTGACACCACGA
TGCCTGTAGCAATGGCAACAACGTTGCGCAAACTATTAACTGGCGAACTACTTACTCTAGCTTCCCGGCA
ACAATTAATAGACTGGATGGAGGCGGATAAAGTTGCAGGACCACTTCTGCGCTCGGCCCTTCCGGCTGGC
TGGTTTATTGCTGATAAATCTGGAGCCGGTGAGCGTGGGTCTCGCGGTATCATTGCAGCACTGGGGCCAG
ATGGTAAGCCCTCCCGTATCGTAGTTATCTACACGACGGGGAGTCAGGCAACTATGGATGAACGAAATAG
ACAGATCGCTGAGATAGGTGCCTCACTGATTAAGCATTGGTAACTGTCAGACCAAGTTTACTCATATATA
CTTTAGATTGATTTAAAACTTCATTTTTAATTTAAAAGGATCTAGGTGAAGATCCTTTTTGATAATCTCA
TGACCAAAATCCCTTAACGTGAGTTTTCGTTCCACTGAGCGTCAGACCCCGTAGAAAAGATCAAAGGATC
TTCTTGAGATCCTTTTTTTCTGCGCGTAATCTGCTGCTTGCAAACAAAAAAACCACCGCTACCAGCGGTG
GTTTGTTTGCCGGATCAAGAGCTACCAACTCTTTTTCCGAAGGTAACTGGCTTCAGCAGAGCGCAGATAC
CAAATACTGTTCTTCTAGTGTAGCCGTAGTTAGGCCACCACTTCAAGAACTCTGTAGCACCGCCTACATA
CCTCGCTCTGCTAATCCTGTTACCAGTGGCTGCTGCCAGTGGCGATAAGTCGTGTCTTACCGGGTTGGAC
TCAAGACGATAGTTACCGGATAAGGCGCAGCGGTCGGGCTGAACGGGGGGTTCGTGCACACAGCCCAGCT
TGGAGCGAACGACCTACACCGAACTGAGATACCTACAGCGTGAGCTATGAGAAAGCGCCACGCTTCCCGA
AGGGAGAAAGGCGGACAGGTATCCGGTAAGCGGCAGGGTCGGAACAGGAGAGCGCACGAGGGAGCTTCCA
GGGGGAAACGCCTGGTATCTTTATAGTCCTGTCGGGTTTCGCCACCTCTGACTTGAGCGTCGATTTTTGT
GATGCTCGTCAGGGGGGCGGAGCCTATGGAAAAACGCCAGCAACGCGGCCTTTTTACGGTTCCTGGCCTT
TTGCTGGCCTTTTGCTCACATGT
Features (pLannotate 1.2.2; 14 found; start..end, strand, type, name):
     12..39      +  repeat_region  AAV2 ITR (fragment): inverted terminal repeat of adeno-associated virus serotype 2 inverted
     68..95      +  repeat_region  AAV2 ITR (fragment): inverted terminal repeat of adeno-associated virus serotype 2 inverted
    673..1389    +  CDS            SYFP2: SYFP2 is a basic (constitutively fluorescent) yellow fluorescent protein published in 2006, derived from Aequorea victoria. It is reported to be a very rapidly-maturing monomer with moderate acid sensitivity.
   1429..1586    +  misc_feature   WPRE (fragment): woodchuck hepatitis virus posttranscriptional regulatory element
   1592..1672    +  misc_feature   WPRE (fragment): woodchuck hepatitis virus posttranscriptional regulatory element
   1689..1800    +  polyA_signal   bGH poly(A) signal: bovine growth hormone polyadenylation signal
   1918..2058    +  repeat_region  AAV2 ITR: inverted terminal repeat of adeno-associated virus serotype 2 inverted
   2063..2114    -  misc_feature   bom (fragment): basis of mobility region from pBR322
   2133..2588    +  rep_origin     f1 ori (sequence partly withheld): f1 bacteriophage origin of replication; arrow indicates direction of (+) strand synthesis
   2589..2638    -  misc_feature   bom (fragment): basis of mobility region from pBR322
   2740..2775    -  CDS            rop (fragment): Rop protein, which maintains plasmids at low copy number; rop
   2870..2974    +  promoter       AmpR promoter: bla
   2975..3835    +  CDS            AmpR: β-lactamase; bla; confers resistance to ampicillin, carbenicillin, and related antibiotics
   4006..4594    +  rep_origin     ori: high-copy-number ColE1/pMB1/pBR322/pUC origin of replication
