[The description below was written by a language model from this plasmid's Addgene catalogue record and pLannotate feature annotations shown in this document.]
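Description:
AiP1840 - pAAV-AiE2450m-SYFP2-WPRE-BGHpA is an AAV transfer plasmid built on a pAAV2 backbone, intended for packaging into recombinant adeno-associated virus and delivery to brain tissue. It is propagated in bacteria as a high-copy plasmid through a ColE1/pUC-type origin and selected with ampicillin via the β-lactamase gene and its native promoter. An f1 phage origin is also present in the backbone, along with small remnants of the pBR322 bom and rop regions. The 4,655 nt sequenced record shows a complete AAV2 inverted terminal repeat downstream of the expression cassette, while the upstream ITR is annotated only as short fragments. This is a common outcome when sequencing or annotating these highly structured repeats, although the record does not explain it.

Between the ITRs lies a simple reporter cassette. The AiE2450m enhancer is paired with the minBG minimal promoter according to the catalogue fields. Neither element is annotated in the feature table, but both presumably occupy the unannotated region upstream of the coding sequence. Together they drive SYFP2, a rapidly maturing monomeric yellow fluorescent protein derived from Aequorea victoria. The transcript is followed by a WPRE, annotated as two adjacent fragments, which generally boosts transcript stability and expression, and it terminates at a bovine growth hormone polyadenylation signal. MluI and SgrAI cloning sites are retained according to the depositor comments.

The minimal promoter is expected to confer little activity on its own, so the pattern of expression is intended to be set by the enhancer, and the fluorescence marks the cells in which AiE2450m is active. The construct belongs to a collection of enhancer AAVs developed for genetic access to cortical cell types. The record does not specify which brain cell population this enhancer targets.
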