Addgene plasmid #220668: AiP1840 - pAAV-AiE2450m-SYFP2-WPRE-BGHpA
Purpose: AiE2450m is an enhancer sequence, designed to drive AAV-mediated transgene expression in specific populations of brain cells
Depositing lab: Allen Institute for Brain Science & Bosiljka Tasic. Depositing organization: Allen Institute. Publication: A suite of enhancer AAVs and transgenic mouse lines for genetic access to cortical cell types. Ben-Simon Y, Hooper M, Narayan S, Daigle TL, Dwivedi D, Way SW, Oster A, Stafford DA, Mich JK, Taormina MJ, Martinez RA, Opitz-Araya X, Roth JR, Alexander JR, Allen S, Amster A, Arbuckle J, Ayala A, Baker PM, Bakken TE, Barcelli T, Barta S, Bendrick J, Bertagnolli D, Bielstein C, Bishwakarma P, Bowlus J, Boyer G, Brouner K, Casian B, Casper T, Chakka AB, Chakrabarty R, Chance RK, Chavan S, Clark M, Colbert K, Collman F, Daniel S, Departee M, DiValentin P, Donadio N, Dotson N, Egdorf T, Fliss T, Gabitto M, Garcia J, Gary A, Gasperini M, Gloe J, Goldy J, Gore BB, Graybuck L, Greisman N, Haeseleer F, Halterman C, Haradon Z, Hastings SD, Helback O, Ho W, Hockemeyer D, Huang C, Huff S, Hunker A, Johansen N, Jones D, Juneau Z, Kalmbach B, Kannan M, Khem S, Kussick E, Kutsal R, Larsen R, Lee C, Lee AY, Leibly M, Lenz GH, Li S, Liang E, Lusk N, Madigan Z, Malloy J, Malone J, McCue R, Melchor J, Mollenkopf T, Moosman S, Morin E, Newman D, Ng L, Ngo K, Omstead V, Otto S, Oyama A, Pena N, Pham T, Phillips E, Pom CA, Potekhina L, Ransford S, Ray PL, Rette D, Reynoldson C, Rimorin C, Rocha D, Ruiz A, Sanchez REA, Sawyer L, Sedeno-Cortes A, Sevigny JP, Shapovalova N, Shepard N, Shulga L, Sigler AR, Siverts L, Soliman S, Somasundaram S, Staats B, Stewart K, Szelenyi E, Tieu M, Trader C, Tran A, van Velthoven CTJ, Walker M, Wang Y, Weed N, Wirthlin M, Wood T, Wynalda B, Yao Z, Zhou T, Ariza J, Dee N, Reding M, Ronellenfitch K, Mufti S, Sunkin SM, Smith KA, Esposito L, Waters J, Thyagarajan B, Yao S, Lein ES, Zeng H, Levi BP, Ngai J, Ting JT, Tasic B. Cell. 2025 May 16:S0092-8674(25)00513-6. doi: 10.1016/j.cell.2025.05.002. PubMed 40403729.
Backbone
  Vector backbone: pAAV2
  Vector type: AAV
Growth in bacteria
  Bacterial resistance: Ampicillin, 100 μg/mL
  Growth temperature: 37°C
  Growth strain: NEB Stable
  Copy number: High Copy
Gene/Insert
  Gene/Insert name: SYFP2
  Species: Synthetic
  Promoter: minBG
  Cloning method: Gibson Cloning
Terms and licenses: Academic/Nonprofit Terms; Industry Terms: Not Available to Industry
Depositor comments: 5' Cloning Site: MluI (not destroyed), 3' Cloning Site: SgrAI (not destroyed). Please visit https://doi.org/10.1101/2024.06.10.597244 for bioRxiv preprint.
How to cite: AiP1840 - pAAV-AiE2450m-SYFP2-WPRE-BGHpA was a gift from Allen Institute for Brain Science & Bosiljka Tasic (Addgene plasmid # 220668 ; http://n2t.net/addgene:220668 ; RRID:Addgene_220668)
